Addgene plasmid #231929: pcDNA5-ZNF207-3xFLAG
Purpose: Vector for generating Flp-In cell lines allowing dox-inducible mammalian expression of ZNF207-3xFLAG
Depositing lab: Thomas Gonatopoulos-Pournatzis. Depositing organization: National Cancer Institute (NCI). Publication: RNA-coupled CRISPR screens reveal ZNF207 as a regulator of LMNA aberrant splicing in progeria. Behera AK, Kim JJ, Kordale S, Pekovic F, Damodaran AP, Kumari B, Vidak S, Dickson E, Xiao MS, Duncan G, Andresson T, Misteli T, Valkov E, Gonatopoulos-Pournatzis T. Mol Cell. 2026 Jan 8;86(1):41-59.e15. doi: 10.1016/j.molcel.2025.12.003. Epub 2025 Dec 30. PubMed 41475346.
Backbone
  Vector backbone: pcDNA5/FRT/TO
  Vector type: Mammalian Expression
  Selectable markers: Hygromycin, only when integrated into FlpIn FRT site
Growth in bacteria
  Bacterial resistance: Ampicillin, 100 μg/mL
  Growth temperature: 37°C
  Growth strain: DH5alpha
  Copy number: High Copy
Gene/Insert
  Gene/Insert name: ZNF207
  Species: H. sapiens (human)
  Entrez Gene: ZNF207 (a.k.a. BuGZ, hBuGZ)
  Promoter: CMV/TO inducible promoter
  Tag / fusion protein: FLAG (C terminal on insert)
  Cloning method: Gateway Cloning
Terms and licenses: Academic/Nonprofit Terms; Industry Terms: Not Available to Industry
Depositor comments: Please visit https://doi.org/10.1101/2025.04.25.648738 for bioRxiv preprint.
How to cite: pcDNA5-ZNF207-3xFLAG was a gift from Thomas Gonatopoulos-Pournatzis (Addgene plasmid # 231929 ; http://n2t.net/addgene:231929 ; RRID:Addgene_231929)
