[The description below was written by a language model from this plasmid's Addgene catalogue record and pLannotate feature annotations shown in this document.]
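Description:
pcDNA5-ZNF207-3xFLAG is a mammalian expression plasmid built on the pcDNA5/FRT/TO backbone, designed for generating isogenic Flp-In cell lines with doxycycline-inducible expression of human ZNF207 (also known as BuGZ) carrying a C-terminal 3xFLAG tag. In bacteria it is maintained as a high-copy plasmid through a ColE1/pUC-type origin and selected with ampicillin via the β-lactamase gene.

The expression cassette is driven by the CMV enhancer and immediate-early promoter followed by tandem tet operator sequences (the CMV/TO arrangement; the automated annotation labels these as short fragments of tet-responsive promoters). In cells that express the Tet repressor, transcription is blocked until tetracycline or doxycycline relieves repression. The ZNF207 coding sequence was introduced by Gateway cloning and is flanked by attB1 and attB2 sites. The FLAG epitope lies downstream of attB2, and the transcript ends at a bGH polyadenylation signal. The annotation tool matched the open reading frame to the mouse Znf207 protein, but the catalogue entry gives the species as human, so this most likely reflects homology-based matching rather than a mouse insert.

Downstream sits an FRT site immediately followed by a hygromycin resistance coding sequence and an SV40 poly(A) signal. The hygromycin gene lacks a functional promoter of its own in the plasmid, so resistance arises only after FLP-mediated recombination places it at the genomic FRT site of a Flp-In host line, as the record notes. This selects for single-copy, site-specific integrants. The associated publication concerns ZNF207 as a regulator of aberrant LMNA splicing in progeria, suggesting use of the tagged protein for functional or interaction studies.
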