Features (pLannotate 1.2.2; 25 found; start..end, strand, type, name):
    270..395     +  CDS            ble (fragment): BLE_KLEPN - Experimental evidence at protein level: Swiss-Prot protein existence level 1. Binding protein with a strong affinity to the bleomycin family of antibiotics. Binds to CL990; an antimitotic-antibiotic compound. From Klebsiella pneumoniae.
    390..511     +  polyA_signal   SV40 poly(A) signal: SV40 polyadenylation signal
    584..600     -  protein_bind   lac operator: The lac repressor binds to the lac operator to inhibit transcription in E. coli. This inhibition can be relieved by adding lactose or isopropyl-β-D-thiogalactopyranoside (IPTG). lac repressor encoded by lacI
    608..638     -  promoter       lac promoter: promoter for the E. coli lac operon
    653..674     -  protein_bind   CAP binding site: CAP binding activates transcription in the presence of cAMP. E. coli catabolite activator protein
    687..779     -  CDS            lacI (fragment): lac repressor; lacI; The lac repressor binds to the lac operator to inhibit transcription in E. coli. This inhibition can be relieved by adding lactose or isopropyl-β-D-thiogalactopyranoside (IPTG).
    962..1550    -  rep_origin     ori: high-copy-number ColE1/pMB1/pBR322/pUC origin of replication
   1721..2581    -  CDS            AmpR: β-lactamase; bla; confers resistance to ampicillin, carbenicillin, and related antibiotics
   2582..2686    -  promoter       AmpR promoter: bla
   2745..2797    -  misc_feature   bom (fragment): basis of mobility region from pBR322
   2952..3331    +  enhancer       CMV enhancer: human cytomegalovirus immediate early enhancer
   3332..3535    +  promoter       CMV promoter: human cytomegalovirus (CMV) immediate early promoter
   3537..3556    +  promoter       PLtetO-1 promoter (fragment): modified phage lambda PL promoter with tet operator sites (Lutz and Bujard, 1997)
   3558..3577    +  promoter       PLtetO-1 promoter (fragment): modified phage lambda PL promoter with tet operator sites (Lutz and Bujard, 1997)
   3585..3618    +  promoter       TRE3GV promoter (fragment): 3rd-generation Tet-responsive promoter that can be activated by binding of Tet-On® 3G, optimized for retroviral and lentiviral vectors
   3753..3777    +  protein_bind   attB1: mutant version of attB; recombination site for the Gateway® BP reaction BP Clonase™
   3780..5261    +  CDS            Znf207: ZN207_MOUSE - Also known as Bugz From Mus musculus (Mouse).
   5263..5287    -  protein_bind   attB2: mutant version of attB; recombination site for the Gateway® BP reaction BP Clonase™
   5291..5318    +  misc_feature   MCS (fragment): pBluescript multiple cloning site
   5373..5393    +  CDS            FLAG (fragment): FLAG® epitope tag, followed by an enterokinase cleavage site
   5440..5664    +  polyA_signal   bGH poly(A) signal: bovine growth hormone polyadenylation signal
   5668..5689    +  promoter       SV40 promoter (fragment): SV40 enhancer and early promoter
   5710..5943    +  rep_origin     f1 ori (fragment) (sequence partly withheld): f1 bacteriophage origin of replication; arrow indicates direction of (+) strand synthesis
   5948..5995    +  protein_bind   FRT: FLP-mediated recombination occurs in the 8-bp core sequence TCTAGAAA (Turan and Bode, 2011). FLP recombinase from the Saccharomyces cerevisiae 2μ plasmid
   6003..260     +  CDS            HygR (across the origin): aminoglycoside phosphotransferase from E. coli; aph(4)-Ia; confers resistance to hygromycin
>Addgene plasmid #231929 | pcDNA5-ZNF207-3xFLAG | addgene full sequence | sequence record 462090 | Addgene NGS Result
TTGCAGGATCGCCGCGGCTCCGGGCGTATATGCTCCGCATTGGTCTTGACCAACTCTATCAGAGCTTGGT
TGACGGCAATTTCGATGATGCAGCTTGGGCGCAGGGTCGATGCGACGCAATCGTCCGATCCGGAGCCGGG
ACTGTCGGGCGTACACAAATCGCCCGCAGAAGCGCGGCCGTCTGGACCGATGGCTGTGTAGAAGTACTCG
CCGATAGTGGAAACCGACGCCCCAGCACTCGTCCGAGGGCAAAGGAATAGCACGTACTACGAGATTTCGA
TTCCACCGCCGCCTTCTATGAAAGGTTGGGCTTCGGAATCGTTTTCCGGGACGCCGGCTGGATGATCCTC
CAGCGCGGGGATCTCATGCTGGAGTTCTTCGCCCACCCCAACTTGTTTATTGCAGCTTATAATGGTTACA
AATAAAGCAATAGCATCACAAATTTCACAAATAAAGCATTTTTTTCACTGCATTCTAGTTGTGGTTTGTC
CAAACTCATCAATGTATCTTATCATGTCTGTATACCGTCGACCTCTAGCTAGAGCTTGGCGTAATCATGG
TCATAGCTGTTTCCTGTGTGAAATTGTTATCCGCTCACAATTCCACACAACATACGAGCCGGAAGCATAA
AGTGTAAAGCCTGGGGTGCCTAATGAGTGAGCTAACTCACATTAATTGCGTTGCGCTCACTGCCCGCTTT
CCAGTCGGGAAACCTGTCGTGCCAGCTGCATTAATGAATCGGCCAACGCGCGGGGAGAGGCGGTTTGCGT
ATTGGGCGCTCTTCCGCTTCCTCGCTCACTGACTCGCTGCGCTCGGTCGTTCGGCTGCGGCGAGCGGTAT
CAGCTCACTCAAAGGCGGTAATACGGTTATCCACAGAATCAGGGGATAACGCAGGAAAGAACATGTGAGC
AAAAGGCCAGCAAAAGGCCAGGAACCGTAAAAAGGCCGCGTTGCTGGCGTTTTTCCATAGGCTCCGCCCC
CCTGACGAGCATCACAAAAATCGACGCTCAAGTCAGAGGTGGCGAAACCCGACAGGACTATAAAGATACC
AGGCGTTTCCCCCTGGAAGCTCCCTCGTGCGCTCTCCTGTTCCGACCCTGCCGCTTACCGGATACCTGTC
CGCCTTTCTCCCTTCGGGAAGCGTGGCGCTTTCTCATAGCTCACGCTGTAGGTATCTCAGTTCGGTGTAG
GTCGTTCGCTCCAAGCTGGGCTGTGTGCACGAACCCCCCGTTCAGCCCGACCGCTGCGCCTTATCCGGTA
ACTATCGTCTTGAGTCCAACCCGGTAAGACACGACTTATCGCCACTGGCAGCAGCCACTGGTAACAGGAT
TAGCAGAGCGAGGTATGTAGGCGGTGCTACAGAGTTCTTGAAGTGGTGGCCTAACTACGGCTACACTAGA
AGAACAGTATTTGGTATCTGCGCTCTGCTGAAGCCAGTTACCTTCGGAAAAAGAGTTGGTAGCTCTTGAT
CCGGCAAACAAACCACCGCTGGTAGCGGTGGTTTTTTTGTTTGCAAGCAGCAGATTACGCGCAGAAAAAA
AGGATCTCAAGAAGATCCTTTGATCTTTTCTACGGGGTCTGACGCTCAGTGGAACGAAAACTCACGTTAA
GGGATTTTGGTCATGAGATTATCAAAAAGGATCTTCACCTAGATCCTTTTAAATTAAAAATGAAGTTTTA
AATCAATCTAAAGTATATATGAGTAAACTTGGTCTGACAGTTACCAATGCTTAATCAGTGAGGCACCTAT
CTCAGCGATCTGTCTATTTCGTTCATCCATAGTTGCCTGACTCCCCGTCGTGTAGATAACTACGATACGG
GAGGGCTTACCATCTGGCCCCAGTGCTGCAATGATACCGCGAGACCCACGCTCACCGGCTCCAGATTTAT
CAGCAATAAACCAGCCAGCCGGAAGGGCCGAGCGCAGAAGTGGTCCTGCAACTTTATCCGCCTCCATCCA
GTCTATTAATTGTTGCCGGGAAGCTAGAGTAAGTAGTTCGCCAGTTAATAGTTTGCGCAACGTTGTTGCC
ATTGCTACAGGCATCGTGGTGTCACGCTCGTCGTTTGGTATGGCTTCATTCAGCTCCGGTTCCCAACGAT
CAAGGCGAGTTACATGATCCCCCATGTTGTGCAAAAAAGCGGTTAGCTCCTTCGGTCCTCCGATCGTTGT
CAGAAGTAAGTTGGCCGCAGTGTTATCACTCATGGTTATGGCAGCACTGCATAATTCTCTTACTGTCATG
CCATCCGTAAGATGCTTTTCTGTGACTGGTGAGTACTCAACCAAGTCATTCTGAGAATAGTGTATGCGGC
GACCGAGTTGCTCTTGCCCGGCGTCAATACGGGATAATACCGCGCCACATAGCAGAACTTTAAAAGTGCT
CATCATTGGAAAACGTTCTTCGGGGCGAAAACTCTCAAGGATCTTACCGCTGTTGAGATCCAGTTCGATG
TAACCCACTCGTGCACCCAACTGATCTTCAGCATCTTTTACTTTCACCAGCGTTTCTGGGTGAGCAAAAA
CAGGAAGGCAAAATGCCGCAAAAAAGGGAATAAGGGCGACACGGAAATGTTGAATACTCATACTCTTCCT
TTTTCAATATTATTGAAGCATTTATCAGGGTTATTGTCTCATGAGCGGATACATATTTGAATGTATTTAG
AAAAATAAACAAATAGGGGTTCCGCGCACATTTCCCCGAAAAGTGCCACCTGACGTCGACGGATCGGGAG
ATCTCCCGATCCCCTATGGTGCACTCTCAGTACAATCTGCTCTGATGCCGCATAGTTAAGCCAGTATCTG
CTCCCTGCTTGTGTGTTGGAGGTCGCTGAGTAGTGCGCGAGCAAAATTTAAGCTACAACAAGGCAAGGCT
TGACCGACAATTGCATGAAGAATCTGCTTAGGGTTAGGCGTTTTGCGCTGCTTCGCGATGTACGGGCCAG
ATATACGCGTTGACATTGATTATTGACTAGTTATTAATAGTAATCAATTACGGGGTCATTAGTTCATAGC
CCATATATGGAGTTCCGCGTTACATAACTTACGGTAAATGGCCCGCCTGGCTGACCGCCCAACGACCCCC
GCCCATTGACGTCAATAATGACGTATGTTCCCATAGTAACGCCAATAGGGACTTTCCATTGACGTCAATG
GGTGGAGTATTTACGGTAAACTGCCCACTTGGCAGTACATCAAGTGTATCATATGCCAAGTACGCCCCCT
ATTGACGTCAATGACGGTAAATGGCCCGCCTGGCATTATGCCCAGTACATGACCTTATGGGACTTTCCTA
CTTGGCAGTACATCTACGTATTAGTCATCGCTATTACCATGGTGATGCGGTTTTGGCAGTACATCAATGG
GCGTGGATAGCGGTTTGACTCACGGGGATTTCCAAGTCTCCACCCCATTGACGTCAATGGGAGTTTGTTT
TGGCACCAAAATCAACGGGACTTTCCAAAATGTCGTAACAACTCCGCCCCATTGACGCAAATGGGCGGTA
GGCGTGTACGGTGGGAGGTCTATATAAGCAGAGCTCTCCCTATCAGTGATAGAGATCTCCCTATCAGTGA
TAGAGATCGTCGACGAGCTCGTTTAGTGAACCGTCAGATCGCCTGGAGACGCCATCCACGCTGTTTTGAC
CTCCATAGAAGACACCGGGACCGATCCAGCCTCCGGACTCTAGCGTTTAAACTTAAGCTTGGTACCGAGC
TCGGATCCACTAGTCCAGTGTGGTGGAATTCTGCAGATATCAACAAGTTTGTACAAAAAAGCAGGCTTCA
TGGGTCGCAAGAAGAAGAAGCAGCTGAAGCCGTGGTGCTGGTATTGTAATAGAGATTTTGATGATGAGAA
GATCCTTATTCAGCACCAAAAAGCAAAGCATTTTAAATGCCATATATGTCACAAGAAATTGTATACAGGA
CCTGGCTTAGCTATTCATTGCATGCAGGTACATAAAGAAACAATAGATGCCGTACCAAATGCAATACCTG
GAAGAACAGACATAGAGTTGGAAATATATGGTATGGAAGGTATTCCAGAAAAAGACATGGATGAAAGACG
ACGACTTCTTGAACAGAAAACACAAGAAAGTCAAAAAAAGAAGCAACAAGATGATTCTGATGAATATGAT
GATGACGACTCTGCAGCCTCAACTTCATTTCAGCCACAGCCTGTTCAACCTCAGCAAGGTTATATTCCTC
CAATGGCACAGCCAGGACTGCCACCAGTACCAGGAGCACCAGGAATGCCTCCAGGCATACCTCCATTAAT
GCCAGGTGTTCCTCCTCTGATGCCAGGAATGCCACCAGTTATGCCAGGCATGCCACCTGGATTGCATCAT
CAGAGAAAATACACCCAGTCATTTTGCGGTGAAAACATAATGATGCCAATGGGTGGAATGATGCCACCTG
GACCAGGAATACCACCTCTGATGCCTGGAATGCCACCAGGTATGCCCCCACCTGTTCCACGTCCTGGAAT
TCCTCCAATGACTCAAGCACAGGCTGTTTCAGCGCCAGGTATTCTTAATAGACCACCTGCACCAACAGCA
ACTGTACCTGCCCCACAGCCTCCAGTTACTAAGCCTCTTTTCCCCAGTGCTGGACAGATGGGGACACCTG
TCACAAGCTCAAGTACAGCTTCATCCAATTCAGAAAGTCTGTCTGCATCTTCTAAAGCTCTGTTTCCTAG
CACAGCACAAGCTCAGGCAGCTGTCCAAGGACCTGTTGGTACAGATTTCAAACCCTTAAATAGTACCCCT
GCAACAACTACAGAACCCCCAAAGCCTACATTCCCTGCTTATACACAGTCTACAGCTTCAACAACTAGTA
CAACAAATAGTACTGCAGCTAAACCAGCGGCTTCAATAACAAGTAAGCCTGCTACACTTACAACTACATC
CGCCACATCAAAGTTGATCCATCCAGATGAGGATATATCCCTGGAAGAGAGAAGGGCACAGTTACCTAAG
TATCAACGTAATCTTCCTCGGCCAGGACAGGCCCCCATCGGTAATCCACCAGTTGGACCAATTGGAGGTA
TGATGCCACCACAGCCAGGCATCCCACAGCAACAAGGAATGAGACCCCCAATGCCACCTCATGGTCAGTA
TGGTGGTCATCATCAAGGCATGCCAGGATACCTTCCTGGTGCTATGCCCCCGTATGGGCAGGGACCGCCA
ATGGTGCCCCCTTACCAGGGTGGGCCTCCTCGACCTCCGATGGGAATGAGACCTCCTGTAATGTCGCAAG
GTGGCCGTTACAACCCAGCTTTCTTGTACAAAGTGGTGATGGGCTGCAGGAATTCGATATCAAGCTTAGG
TGGAATGGACTACAAGGACCACGACGGTGACTACAAGGACCACGACATCGACTACAAGGACGACGACGAC
AAGTAGCTCGAGTCTAGAGGGCCCGTTTAAACCCGCTGATCAGCCTCGACTGTGCCTTCTAGTTGCCAGC
CATCTGTTGTTTGCCCCTCCCCCGTGCCTTCCTTGACCCTGGAAGGTGCCACTCCCACTGTCCTTTCCTA
ATAAAATGAGGAAATTGCATCGCATTGTCTGAGTAGGTGTCATTCTATTCTGGGGGGTGGGGTGGGGCAG
GACAGCAAGGGGGAGGATTGGGAAGACAATAGCAGGCATGCTGGGGATGCGGTGGGCTCTATGGCTTCTG
AGGCGGAAAGAACCAGCTGGGGCTCTAGGGGGTATCCCC
[124 nt withheld, positions 5710-5833]
C
[91 nt withheld, positions 5835-5925]
AGGGTGATGGTTCACGTACCTAGAAGTTCCTATTCCGAAGTTCCTATTCTCTAGAAAGTATAGGAACTTC
CTTGGCCAAAAAGCCTGAACTCACCGCGACGTCTGTCGAGAAGTTTCTGATCGAAAAGTTCGACAGCGTC
TCCGACCTGATGCAGCTCTCGGAGGGCGAAGAATCTCGTGCTTTCAGCTTCGATGTAGGAGGGCGTGGAT
ATGTCCTGCGGGTAAATAGCTGCGCCGATGGTTTCTACAAAGATCGTTATGTTTATCGGCACTTTGCATC
GGCCGCGCTCCCGATTCCGGAAGTGCTTGACATTGGGGAATTCAGCGAGAGCCTGACCTATTGCATCTCC
CGCCGTGCACAGGGTGTCACGTTGCAAGACCTGCCTGAAACCGAACTGCCCGCTGTTCTGCAGCCGGTCG
CGGAGGCCATGGATGCGATCGCTGCGGCCGATCTTAGCCAGACGAGCGGGTTCGGCCCATTCGGACCGCA
AGGAATCGGTCAATACACTACATGGCGTGATTTCATATGCGCGATTGCTGATCCCCATGTGTATCACTGG
CAAACTGTGATGGACGACACCGTCAGTGCGTCCGTCGCGCAGGCTCTCGATGAGCTGATGCTTTGGGCCG
AGGACTGCCCCGAAGTCCGGCACCTCGTGCACGCGGATTTCGGCTCCAACAATGTCCTGACGGACAATGG
CCGCATAACAGCGGTCATTGACTGGAGCGAGGCGATGTTCGGGGATTCCCAATACGAGGTCGCCAACATC
TTCTTCTGGAGGCCGTGGTTGGCTTGTATGGAGCAGCAGACGCGCTACTTCGAGCGGAGGCATCCGGAGC
